>Addgene plasmid #91890 | MSCV-human Igf2bp2-IRES-GFP | addgene full sequence | sequence record 181579 | Addgene NGS Result
GTAACGCCAGGGTTTTCCCAGTCACGACGTTGTAAAACGACGGCGCAAGGAATGGTGCATGCAAGGAGAT
GGCGCCCAACAGTCCCCCGGCCACGGGGCCTGCCACCATACCCACGCCGAAACAAGCGCTCATGAGCCCG
AAGTGGCGAGCCCGATCTTCCCCATCGGTGATGTCGGCGATATAGGCGCCAGCAACCGCACCTGTGGCGC
CGGTGATGCCGGCCACGATGCGTCCGGCGTAGAGGCGATTAGTCCAATTTGTTAAAGACAGGATATCAGT
GGTCCAGGCTCTAGTTTTGACTCAACAATATCACCAGCTGAAGCCTATAGAGTACGAGCCATAGATAAAA
TAAAAGATTTTATTTAGTCTCCAGAAAAAGGGGGGAATGAAAGACCCCACCTGTAGGTTTGGCAAGCTAG
CTTAAGTAACGCCATTTTGCAAGGCATGGAAAATACATAACTGAGAATAGAGAAGTTCAGATCAAGGTTA
GGAACAGAGAGACAGCAGAATATGGGCCAAACAGGATATCTGTGGTAAGCAGTTCCTGCCCCGGCTCAGG
GCCAAGAACAGATGGTCCCCAGATGCGGTCCCGCCCTCAGCAGTTTCTAGAGAACCATCAGATGTTTCCA
GGGTGCCCCAAGGACCTGAAATGACCCTGTGCCTTATTTGAACTAACCAATCAGTTCGCTTCTCGCTTCT
GTTCGCGCGCTTCTGCTCCCCGAGCTCAATAAAAGAGCCCACAACCCCTCACTCGGCGCGCCAGTCCTCC
GATAGACTGCGTCGCCCGGGTACCCGTATTCCCAATAAAGCCTCTTGCTGTTTGCATCCGAATCGTGGAC
TCGCTGATCCTTGGGAGGGTCTCCTCAGATTGATTGACTGCCCACCTCGGGGGTCTTTCATTTGGAGGTT
CCACCGAGATTTGGAGACCCCTGCCCAGGGACCACCGACCCCCCCGCCGGGAGGTAAGCTGGCCAGCGGT
CGTTTCGTGTCTGTCTCTGTCTTTGTGCGTGTTTGTGCCGGCATCTAATGTTTGCGCCTGCGTCTGTACT
AGTTAGCTAACTAGCTCTGTATCTGGCGGACCCGTGGTGGAACTGACGAGTTCTGAACACCCGGCCGCAA
CCCTGGGAGACGTCCCAGGGACTTTGGGGGCCGTTTTTGTGGCCCGACCTGAGGAAGGGAGTCGATGTGG
AATCCGACCCCGTCAGGATATGTGGTTCTGGTAGGAGACGAGAACCTAAAACAGTTCCCGCCTCCGTCTG
AATTTTTGCTTTCGGTTTGGAACCGAAGCCGCGCGTCTTGTCTGCTGCAGCGCTGCAGCATCGTTCTGTG
TTGTCTCTGTCTGACTGTGTTTCTGTATTTGTCTGAAAATTAGGGCCAGACTGTTACCACTCCCTTAAGT
TTGACCTTAGGTCACTGGAAAGATGTCGAGCGGATCGCTCACAACCAGTCGGTAGATGTCAAGAAGAGAC
GTTGGGTTACCTTCTGCTCTGCAGAATGGCCAACCTTTAACGTCGGATGGCCGCGAGACGGCACCTTTAA
CCGAGACCTCATCACCCAGGTTAAGATCAAGGTCTTTTCACCTGGCCCGCATGGACACCCAGACCAGGTC
CCCTACATCGTGACCTGGGAAGCCTTGGCTTTTGACCCCCCTCCCTGGGTCAAGCCCTTTGTACACCCTA
AGCCTCCGCCTCCTCTTCCTCCATCCGCCCCGTCTCTCCCCCTTGAACCTCCTCGTTCGACCCCGCCTCG
ATCCTCCCTTTATCCAGCCCTCACTCCTTCTCTAGGCGCCGGAATTGGGATCTCCCGATCCCCTATGGTG
CACTCTCAGTACAATCTGCTCTGATGCCGCATAGTTAAGCCAGTATCTGCTCCCTGCTTGTGTGTTGGAG
GTCGCTGAGTAGTGCGCGAGCAAAATTTAAGCTACAACAAGGCAAGGCTTGACCGACAATTGCATGAAGA
ATCTGCTTAGGGTTAGGCGTTTTGCGCTGCTTCGCGATGTACGGGCCAGATATACGCGTTGACATTGATT
ATTGACTAGTTATTAATAGTAATCAATTACGGGGTCATTAGTTCATAGCCCATATATGGAGTTCCGCGTT
ACATAACTTACGGTAAATGGCCCGCCTGGCTGACCGCCCAACGACCCCCGCCCATTGACGTCAATAATGA
CGTATGTTCCCATAGTAACGCCAATAGGGACTTTCCATTGACGTCAATGGGTGGAGTATTTACGGTAAAC
TGCCCACTTGGCAGTACATCAAGTGTATCATATGCCAAGTACGCCCCCTATTGACGTCAATGACGGTAAA
TGGCCCGCCTGGCATTATGCCCAGTACATGACCTTATGGGACTTTCCTACTTGGCAGTACATCTACGTAT
TAGTCATCGCTATTACCATGGTGATGCGGTTTTGGCAGTACATCAATGGGCGTGGATAGCGGTTTGACTC
ACGGGGATTTCCAAGTCTCCACCCCATTGACGTCAATGGGAGTTTGTTTTGGCACCAAAATCAACGGGAC
TTTCCAAAATGTCGTAACAACTCCGCCCCATTGACGCAAATGGGCGGTAGGCGTGTACGGTGGGAGGTCT
ATATAAGCAGAGCTCTCTGGCTAACTAGAGAACCCACTGCTTACTGGCTTATCGAAATTAATACGACTCA
CTATAGGGAGACCCAAGCTGGCTAGTTAAGCTTGGTACCGAGCTCGGATCCACTAGTCCAGTGTGGTGGA
ATTGCCCTTGATGATGAACAAGCTTTACATCGGGAACCTGAGCCCCGCCGTCACCGCCGACGACCTCCGG
CAGCTCTTTGGGGACAGGAAGCTGCCCCTGGCGGGACAGGTCCTGCTGAAGTCCGGCTACGCCTTCGTGG
ACTACCCCGACCAGAACTGGGCCATCCGCGCCATCGAGACCCTCTCGGGTAAAGTGGAATTGCATGGGAA
AATCATGGAAGTTGATTACTCAGTCTCTAAAAAGCTAAGGAGCAGGAAAATTCAGATTCGAAACATCCCT
CCTCACCTGCAGTGGGAGGTGTTGGATGGACTTTTGGCTCAATATGGGACAGTGGAGAATGTGGAACAAG
TCAACACAGACACAGAAACCGCCGTTGTCAACGTCACATATGCAACAAGAGAAGAAGCAAAAATAGCCAT
GGAGAAGCTAAGCGGGCATCAGTTTGAGAACTACTCCTTCAAGATTTCCTACATCCCGGATGAAGAGGTG
AGCTCCCCTTCGCCCCCTCAGCGAGCCCAGCGTGGGGACCACTCTTCCCGGGAGCAAGGCCACGCCCCTG
GGGGCACTTCTCAGGCCAGACAGATTGATTTCCCGCTGCGGATCCTGGTCCCCACCCAGTTTGTTGGTGC
CATCATCGGAAAGGAGGGCTTGACCATAAAGAACATCACTAAGCAGACCCAGTCCCGGGTAGATATCCAT
AGAAAAGAGAACTCTGGAGCTGCAGAGAAGCCTGTCACCATCCATGCCACCCCAGAGGGGACTTCTGAAG
CATGCCGCATGATTCTTGAAATCATGCAGAAAGAGGCAGATGAGACCAAACTAGCCGAAGAGATTCCTCT
GAAAATCTTGGCACACAATGGCTTGGTTGGAAGACTGATTGGAAAAGAAGGCAGAAATTTGAAGAAAATT
GAACATGAAACAGGGACCAAGATAACAATCTCATCTTTGCAGGATTTGAGCATATACAACCCGGAAAGAA
CCATCACTGTGAAGGGCACAGTTGAGGCCTGTGCCAGTGCTGAGATAGAGATTATGAAGAAGCTGCGTGA
GGCCTTTGAAAATGATATGCTGGCTGTTAACACCCACTCCGGATACTTCTCCAGCCTGTACCCCCATCAC
CAGTTTGGCCCGTTCCCGCATCATCACTCTTATCCAGAGCAGGAGATTGTGAATCTCTTCATCCCAACCC
AGGCTGTGGGCGCCATCATCGGGAAGAAGGGGGCACACATCAAACAGCTGGCGAGATTCGCCGGAGCCTC
TATCAAGATTGCCCCTGCGGAAGGCCCAGACGTCAGCGAAAGGATGGTCATCATCACCGGGCCACCGGAA
GCCCAGTTCAAGGCCCAGGGACGGATCTTTGGGAAACTGAAAGAGGAAAACTTCTTTAACCCCAAAGAAG
AAGTGAAGCTGGAAGCGCATATCAGAGTGCCCTCTTCCACAGCTGGCCGGGTGATTGGCAAAGGTGGCAA
GACCGTGAACGAACTGCAGAACTTAACCAGTGCAGAAGTCATCGTGCCTCGTGACCAAACGCCAGATGAA
AATGAGGAAGTGATCGTCAGAATTATCGGGCACTTCTTTGCTAGCCAGACTGCACAGCGCAAGATCAGGG
AAATTGTACAACAGGTGAAGCAGCAGGAGCAGAAATACCCTCAGGGAGTCGCCTCACAGCGCAGCAAGAA
GGGCAATTCTGCAGATATCCAGCACAGTGGCGGCCGCTCGAGCGGGATCAATTCCGCCCCCCCCCTAACG
TTACTGGCCGAAGCCGCTTGGAATAAGGCCGGTGTGCGTTTGTCTATATGTTATTTTCCACCATATTGCC
GTCTTTTGGCAATGTGAGGGCCCGGAAACCTGGCCCTGTCTTCTTGACGAGCATTCCTAGGGGTCTTTCC
CCTCTCGCCAAAGGAATGCAAGGTCTGTTGAATGTCGTGAAGGAAGCAGTTCCTCTGGAAGCTTCTTGAA
GACAAACAACGTCTGTAGCGACCCTTTGCAGGCAGCGGAACCCCCCACCTGGCGACAGGTGCCTCTGCGG
CCAAAAGCCACGTGTATAAGATACACCTGCAAAGGCGGCACAACCCCAGTGCCACGTTGTGAGTTGGATA
GTTGTGGAAAGAGTCAAATGGCTCTCCTCAAGCGTATTCAACAAGGGGCTGAAGGATGCCCAGAAGGTAC
CCCATTGTATGGGATCTGATCTGGGGCCTCGGTGCACATGCTTTACATGTGTTTAGTCGAGGTTAAAAAA
ACGTCTAGGCCCCCCGAACCACGGGGACGTGGTTTTCCTTTGAAAAACACGATAATACCATGGTGAGCAA
GGGCGAGGAGCTGTTCACCGGGGTGGTGCCCATCCTGGTCGAGCTGGACGGCGACGTAAACGGCCACAAG
TTCAGCGTGTCCGGCGAGGGCGAGGGCGATGCCACCTACGGCAAGCTGACCCTGAAGTTCATCTGCACCA
CCGGCAAGCTGCCCGTGCCCTGGCCCACCCTCGTGACCACCCTGACCTACGGCGTGCAGTGCTTCAGCCG
CTACCCCGACCACATGAAGCAGCACGACTTCTTCAAGTCCGCCATGCCCGAAGGCTACGTCCAGGAGCGC
ACCATCTTCTTCAAGGACGACGGCAACTACAAGACCCGCGCCGAGGTGAAGTTCGAGGGCGACACCCTGG
TGAACCGCATCGAGCTGAAGGGCATCGACTTCAAGGAGGACGGCAACATCCTGGGGCACAAGCTGGAGTA
CAACTACAACAGCCACAACGTCTATATCATGGCCGACAAGCAGAAGAACGGCATCAAGGTGAACTTCAAG
ATCCGCCACAACATCGAGGACGGCAGCGTGCAGCTCGCCGACCACTACCAGCAGAACACCCCCATCGGCG
ACGGCCCCGTGCTGCTGCCCGACAACCACTACCTGAGCACCCAGTCCGCCCTGAGCAAAGACCCCAACGA
GAAGCGCGATCACATGGTCCTGCTGGAGTTCGTGACCGCCGCCGGGATCACTCTCGGCATGGACGAGCTG
TACAAGTAAAGCGGCCGCGACTCTAGAGTCGACCTGCAGGCATGCAAGCTTCAGGTAGCCGGCTAACGTT
AACAACCGGTACCTCTAGAACTATAGCTAGCATGCGCAAATTTAAAGCGCTGATATCGATAAAATAAAAG
ATTTTATTTAGTCTCCAGAAAAAGGGGGGAATGAAAGACCCCACCTGTAGGTTTGGCAAGCTAGCTTAAG
TAACGCCATTTTGCAAGGCATGGAAAATACATAACTGAGAATAGAGAAGTTCAGATCAAGGTTAGGAACA
GAGAGACAGCAGAATATGGGCCAAACAGGATATCTGTGGTAAGCAGTTCCTGCCCCGGCTCAGGGCCAAG
AACAGATGGTCCCCAGATGCGGTCCCGCCCTCAGCAGTTTCTAGAGAACCATCAGATGTTTCCAGGGTGC
CCCAAGGACCTGAAATGACCCTGTGCCTTATTTGAACTAACCAATCAGTTCGCTTCTCGCTTCTGTTCGC
GCGCTTCTGCTCCCCGAGCTCAATAAAAGAGCCCACAACCCCTCACTCGGCGCGCCAGTCCTCCGATAGA
CTGCGTCGCCCGGGTACCCGTGTATCCAATAAACCCTCTTGCAGTTGCATCCGACTTGTGGTCTCGCTGT
TCCTTGGGAGGGTCTCCTCTGAGTGATTGACTACCCGTCAGCGGGGGTCTTTCATGGGTAACAGTTTCTT
GAAGTTGGAGAACAACATTCTGAGGGTAGGAGTCGAATATTAAGTAATCCTGACTCAATTAGCCACTGTT
TTGAATCCACATACTCCAATACTCCTGAAATAGTTCATTATGAACAGCGCAGAAAGAGCTGGGGAGAATT
GTGAAATTGTTATCCGCTCACAATTCCACACAACATACGAGCCGGAAGCATAAAGTGTAAAGCCTGGGGT
GCCTAATGAGTGAGCTAACTCACATTAATTGCGTTGCGCTCACTGCCCGCTTTCCAGTCGGGAAACCTGT
CGTGCCAGCTGCATTAATGAATCGGCCAACGCGCGGGGAGAGGCGGTTTGCGTATTGGGCGCTCTTCCGC
TTCCTCGCTCACTGACTCGCTGCGCTCGGTCGTTCGGCTGCGGCGAGCGGTATCAGCTCACTCAAAGGCG
GTAATACGGTTATCCACAGAATCAGGGGATAACGCAGGAAAGAACATGTGAGCAAAAGGCCAGCAAAAGG
CCAGGAACCGTAAAAAGGCCGCGTTGCTGGCGTTTTTCCATAGGCTCCGCCCCCCTGACGAGCATCACAA
AAATCGACGCTCAAGTCAGAGGTGGCGAAACCCGACAGGACTATAAAGATACCAGGCGTTTCCCCCTGGA
AGCTCCCTCGTGCGCTCTCCTGTTCCGACCCTGCCGCTTACCGGATACCTGTCCGCCTTTCTCCCTTCGG
GAAGCGTGGCGCTTTCTCATAGCTCACGCTGTAGGTATCTCAGTTCGGTGTAGGTCGTTCGCTCCAAGCT
GGGCTGTGTGCACGAACCCCCCGTTCAGCCCGACCGCTGCGCCTTATCCGGTAACTATCGTCTTGAGTCC
AACCCGGTAAGACACGACTTATCGCCACTGGCAGCAGCCACTGGTAACAGGATTAGCAGAGCGAGGTATG
TAGGCGGTGCTACAGAGTTCTTGAAGTGGTGGCCTAACTACGGCTACACTAGAAGAACAGTATTTGGTAT
CTGCGCTCTGCTGAAGCCAGTTACCTTCGGAAAAAGAGTTGGTAGCTCTTGATCCGGCAAACAAACCACC
GCTGGTAGCGGTGGTTTTTTTGTTTGCAAGCAGCAGATTACGCGCAGAAAAAAAGGATCTCAAGAAGATC
CTTTGATCTTTTCTACGGGGTCTGACGCTCAGTGGAACGAAAACTCACGTTAAGGGATTTTGGTCATGAG
ATTATCAAAAAGGATCTTCACCTAGATCCTTTTAAATTAAAAATGAAGTTTTAAATCAATCTAAAGTATA
TATGAGTAAACTTGGTCTGACAGTTACCAATGCTTAATCAGTGAGGCACCTATCTCAGCGATCTGTCTAT
TTCGTTCATCCATAGTTGCCTGACTCCCCGTCGTGTAGATAACTACGATACGGGAGGGCTTACCATCTGG
CCCCAGTGCTGCAATGATACCGCGAGACCCACGCTCACCGGCTCCAGATTTATCAGCAATAAACCAGCCA
GCCGGAAGGGCCGAGCGCAGAAGTGGTCCTGCAACTTTATCCGCCTCCATCCAGTCTATTAATTGTTGCC
GGGAAGCTAGAGTAAGTAGTTCGCCAGTTAATAGTTTGCGCAACGTTGTTGCCATTGCTACAGGCATCGT
GGTGTCACGCTCGTCGTTTGGTATGGCTTCATTCAGCTCCGGTTCCCAACGATCAAGGCGAGTTACATGA
TCCCCCATGTTGTGCAAAAAAGCGGTTAGCTCCTTCGGTCCTCCGATCGTTGTCAGAAGTAAGTTGGCCG
CAGTGTTATCACTCATGGTTATGGCAGCACTGCATAATTCTCTTACTGTCATGCCATCCGTAAGATGCTT
TTCTGTGACTGGTGAGTACTCAACCAAGTCATTCTGAGAATAGTGTATGCGGCGACCGAGTTGCTCTTGC
CCGGCGTCAATACGGGATAATACCGCGCCACATAGCAGAACTTTAAAAGTGCTCATCATTGGAAAACGTT
CTTCGGGGCGAAAACTCTCAAGGATCTTACCGCTGTTGAGATCCAGTTCGATGTAACCCACTCGTGCACC
CAACTGATCTTCAGCATCTTTTACTTTCACCAGCGTTTCTGGGTGAGCAAAAACAGGAAGGCAAAATGCC
GCAAAAAAGGGAATAAGGGCGACACGGAAATGTTGAATACTCATACTCTTCCTTTTTCAATATTATTGAA
GCATTTATCAGGGTTATTGTCTCATGAGCGGATACATATTTGAATGTATTTAGAAAAATAAACAAATAGG
GGTTCCGCGCACATTTCCCCGAAAAGTGCCACCTGACGTCTAAGAAACCATTATTATCATGACATTAACC
TATAAAAATAGGCGTATCACGAGGCCCTTTCGTCTCGCGCGTTTCGGTGATGACGGTGAAAACCTCTGAC
ACATGCAGCTCCCGGAGACGGTCACAGCTTGTCTGTAAGCGGATGCCGGGAGCAGACAAGCCCGTCAGGG
CGCGTCAGCGGGTGTTGGCGGGTGTCGGGGCTGGCTTAACTATGCGGCATCAGAGCAGATTGTACTGAGA
GTGCACCATATGCGGTGTGAAATACCGCACAGATGCGTAAGGAGAAAATACCGCATCAGGCGCCATTCGC
CATTCAGGCTGCGCAACTGTTGGGAAGGGCGATCGGTGCGGGCCTCTTCGCTATTACGCCAGCTGGCGAA
AGGGGGATGTGCTGCAAGGCGATTAAGTTGG
Features (pLannotate 1.2.2; 25 found; start..end, strand, type, name):
     44..245     -  CDS            TcR (fragment): tetracycline efflux protein; tet; confers resistance to tetracycline
    246..344     +  CDS            env (fragment): murine leukemia virus gPr80 envelope polyprotein precursor; env; proteolytically cleaved into gp70SU and p15TM subunits
    386..902     +  LTR            5' LTR: 5' long terminal repeat from murine embryonic stem cell virus
    966..1307    +  misc_feature   MESV Ψ: packaging signal of murine embryonic stem cell virus
   1374..1790    +  CDS            gag (truncated): truncated Moloney murine leukemia virus (MMLV) gag gene lacking the start codon
   1814..1866    -  misc_feature   bom (fragment): basis of mobility region from pBR322
   2021..2400    +  enhancer       CMV enhancer: human cytomegalovirus immediate early enhancer
   2401..2604    +  promoter       CMV promoter: human cytomegalovirus (CMV) immediate early promoter
   2600..2633    +  LTR            5' LTR (truncated) (fragment): truncated 5' long terminal repeat (LTR) from HIV-1
   2649..2667    +  promoter       T7 promoter: promoter for bacteriophage T7 RNA polymerase
   2741..4408    +  CDS            IGF2BP2 (fragment): IF2B2_HUMAN - Also known as IMP2, VICKZ2. Experimental evidence at protein level: Swiss-Prot protein existence level 1. RNA-binding factor that recruits target transcripts to cytoplasmic protein-RNA complexes (mRNPs). This transcript 'caging' into mRNPs allows mRNA transport and transient storage. It also modulates the rate and location at which target transcripts encounter the translational apparatus and shields them from endonuclease attacks or microRNA-mediated degradation (By similarity). Binds to the 5'-UTR of the insulin-like growth factor 2 (IGF2) mRNAs. Binding is isoform- specific. Bi
   4467..5027    +  misc_feature   IRES: internal ribosome entry site (IRES) of the encephalomyocarditis virus (EMCV)
   5030..5749    +  CDS            EGFP: the original enhanced GFP (Yang et al., 1996) mammalian codon-optimized
   5761..5791    +  misc_feature   MCS (fragment): pUC18/19 multiple cloning site
   5911..6425    +  LTR            3' LTR: 3' long terminal repeat from murine embryonic stem cell virus
   6587..6603    -  protein_bind   lac operator: The lac repressor binds to the lac operator to inhibit transcription in E. coli. This inhibition can be relieved by adding lactose or isopropyl-β-D-thiogalactopyranoside (IPTG). lac repressor encoded by lacI
   6611..6641    -  promoter       lac promoter: promoter for the E. coli lac operon
   6656..6677    -  protein_bind   CAP binding site: CAP binding activates transcription in the presence of cAMP. E. coli catabolite activator protein
   6690..6782    -  CDS            lacI (fragment): lac repressor; lacI; The lac repressor binds to the lac operator to inhibit transcription in E. coli. This inhibition can be relieved by adding lactose or isopropyl-β-D-thiogalactopyranoside (IPTG).
   6965..7553    -  rep_origin     ori: high-copy-number ColE1/pMB1/pBR322/pUC origin of replication
   7724..8584    -  CDS            AmpR: β-lactamase; bla; confers resistance to ampicillin, carbenicillin, and related antibiotics
   8585..8689    -  promoter       AmpR promoter: bla
   8784..8819    +  CDS            rop (fragment): Rop protein, which maintains plasmids at low copy number; rop
   8921..9020    +  misc_feature   bom (fragment): basis of mobility region from pBR322
   9026..44      -  CDS            lacZα (fragment) (across the origin): LacZα fragment of β-galactosidase; lacZ fragment
