[The description below was written by a language model from this plasmid's Addgene catalogue record and pLannotate feature annotations shown in this document.]
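Description:
MSCV-human Igf2bp2-IRES-GFP is a gammaretroviral mammalian expression vector built on the MSCV-IRES-GFP backbone. It is propagated in E. coli through a high-copy ColE1/pUC-type origin with ampicillin resistance (AmpR under its own bla promoter). The roughly 9.1 kb sequence also carries small remnants of earlier cloning vectors (fragments of TcR, lacZα, lacI, rop and bom), which appear to be non-functional leftovers. The transferable viral unit is bounded by murine embryonic stem cell virus 5' and 3' LTRs. It includes the MESV Ψ packaging signal and a truncated gag segment lacking its start codon, which together allow the genomic RNA to be encapsidated when gag, pol and env are supplied in trans by a packaging cell line.

Between the LTRs, the annotation shows a CMV enhancer/promoter and a short T7 promoter upstream of the human IGF2BP2 (IMP2/VICKZ2) coding sequence. These elements were probably carried over with the insert from a prior expression plasmid, and they match the CMV promoter listed in the catalogue entry. IGF2BP2 is an RNA-binding protein that sequesters target transcripts, including IGF2 mRNA, into cytoplasmic mRNP complexes and so affects their transport, stability and translation. The annotation tool calls the coding region a fragment, so whether it matches a full-length reference isoform cannot be confirmed from the record. Downstream, an EMCV IRES drives translation of EGFP from the same bicistronic transcript, so EGFP is a separate protein rather than a fusion. It marks transduced cells for fluorescence tracking or sorting, and no drug selection marker for mammalian cells is present. The stated purpose reads "Igfbp2", but the gene fields and the annotation both identify IGF2BP2. The vector is intended for stable retroviral overexpression of this gene, and the associated work concerns Myc-driven medulloblastoma.
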