Addgene plasmid #91890: MSCV-human Igf2bp2-IRES-GFP
Purpose: Retroviral expression of human Igfbp2
Depositing lab: Martine Roussel. Depositing organization: St. Jude Children's Research Hospital. Publication: Inactivation of Ezh2 Upregulates Gfi1 and Drives Aggressive Myc-Driven Group 3 Medulloblastoma. Vo BT, Li C, Morgan MA, Theurillat I, Finkelstein D, Wright S, Hyle J, Smith SM, Fan Y, Wang YD, Wu G, Orr BA, Northcott PA, Shilatifard A, Sherr CJ, Roussel MF. Cell Rep. 2017 Mar 21;18(12):2907-2917. doi: 10.1016/j.celrep.2017.02.073. PubMed 28329683.
Backbone
  Vector backbone: MSCV-IRES-GFP
  Backbone manufacturer: Tannishtha Reya (Addgene #20672)
  Vector type: Mammalian Expression, Retroviral
  Selectable markers: EGFP
Growth in bacteria
  Bacterial resistance: Ampicillin, 100 μg/mL
  Growth temperature: 37°C
  Growth strain: NEB Stable
  Copy number: High Copy
Gene/Insert
  Gene/Insert name: Igf2bp2
  Species: H. sapiens (human)
  Entrez Gene: IGF2BP2 (a.k.a. IMP-2, IMP2, VICKZ2)
  Promoter: CMV
  Tag / fusion protein: IRES-EGFP (C terminal on backbone)
  Cloning method: Unknown
  Sequencing primers: 5′ CMV-F
Terms and licenses: Academic/Nonprofit Terms; Industry Terms: Not Available to Industry
How to cite: MSCV-human Igf2bp2-IRES-GFP was a gift from Martine Roussel (Addgene plasmid # 91890 ; http://n2t.net/addgene:91890 ; RRID:Addgene_91890)
